Addgene plasmid #61647: pFPL-Ch
Purpose: Gateway vector for generating cyan fluorescent protein fusions in fungi
Depositing lab: Mark Farman. Depositing organization: University of Kentucky. Publication: pFPL vectors for high-throughput protein localization in fungi: detecting cytoplasmic accumulation of putative effector proteins. Gong X, Hurtado O, Wang B, Yi M, Giraldo M, Wu C, Valent B, Goodin MM, Farman M. Mol Plant Microbe Interact. 2014 Nov 12. 10.1094/MPMI-05-14-0144-TA PubMed 25390188.
Backbone
  Vector backbone: pCAMBIA1300
  Backbone manufacturer: Cambia, Canberra, Australia
  Backbone size w/o insert (bp): 6000
  Total vector size (bp): 11500
  Modifications to backbone: Additions to T-DNA region: insertion of selectable marker (hygromycin resistance), gateway cassette, GFP gene, fungal terminator sequences.
  Vector type: Plant Expression
  Selectable markers: Hygromycin
Growth in bacteria
  Bacterial resistance: Chloramphenicol and Kanamycin, 25 & 50 μg/mL
  Growth temperature: 37°C
  Growth strain: ccdB Survival
  Copy number: Low Copy
Gene/Insert
  Gene/Insert name: enhanced cyan fluorescent protein (alt name: eCFP)
  Species: Aequorea victoria
  Insert size (bp): 720
Terms and licenses: Academic/Nonprofit Terms; Industry Terms: Not Available to Industry
How to cite: pFPL-Ch was a gift from Mark Farman (Addgene plasmid # 61647 ; http://n2t.net/addgene:61647 ; RRID:Addgene_61647)
