[The description below was written by a language model from this plasmid's Addgene catalogue record and pLannotate feature annotations shown in this document.]
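Description:
pFPL-Ch is a Gateway destination vector built on the pCAMBIA1300 binary backbone for making enhanced cyan fluorescent protein (ECFP) fusions in fungi. As a binary vector it carries left and right T-DNA border repeats, implying Agrobacterium-mediated delivery of the region between them. It replicates through a ColE1/pBR322-type origin (with the bom mobilisation site) in E. coli and through the pVS1 oriV, RepA and StaA functions in Agrobacterium. The backbone is selected with kanamycin, and chloramphenicol selects for the Gateway cassette. Because that cassette encodes the CcdB toxin, the empty vector must be maintained in a ccdB-tolerant strain.

Within the T-DNA, an attR1–CmR–ccdB–attR2 cassette lies directly upstream of the ECFP coding sequence, which is followed by the Aspergillus nidulans trpC terminator. An LR reaction with an entry clone replaces the cassette with the sequence of interest, placing it upstream of ECFP so that a C-terminally tagged fusion can be produced. No fungal promoter is annotated upstream of attR1 (only lac regulatory remnants), so expression presumably depends on a promoter supplied with the recombined fragment, though the record does not state this. Fungal transformants are selected with hygromycin, using a hygromycin phosphotransferase gene driven by the A. nidulans trpC promoter and ending in a CaMV polyadenylation signal. The associated work used this vector series for high-throughput protein localisation in fungi, including putative effector proteins.

The sequenced record (12,921 nt) is longer than the catalogued size of 11,500 bp. It contains an IS5 transposase gene (insH10) with a neighbouring E. coli yghO fragment next to KanR, outside the T-DNA, which suggests an insertion sequence picked up during propagation. The catalogue's backbone notes mention a GFP gene, but the annotated fluorescent protein is ECFP.
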