Features (pLannotate 1.2.2; 29 found; start..end, strand, type, name):
    282..370     +  CDS            lacI (fragment): lac repressor; lacI; The lac repressor binds to the lac operator to inhibit transcription in E. coli. This inhibition can be relieved by adding lactose or isopropyl-β-D-thiogalactopyranoside (IPTG).
    383..404     +  protein_bind   CAP binding site: CAP binding activates transcription in the presence of cAMP. E. coli catabolite activator protein
    419..449     +  promoter       lac promoter: promoter for the E. coli lac operon
    453..475     +  protein_bind   lac operator (fragment): The lac repressor binds to the lac operator to inhibit transcription in E. coli. This inhibition can be relieved by adding lactose or isopropyl-β-D-thiogalactopyranoside (IPTG). lac repressor encoded by lacI
    594..717     +  protein_bind   attR1: mutant version of attR; recombination site for the Gateway® LR reaction LR Clonase™
    742..772     +  promoter       lac UV5 promoter: E. coli lac promoter with an "up" mutation
    796..825     +  promoter       cat promoter (fragment): promoter of the E. coli cat gene encoding chloramphenicol acetyltransferase
    826..1485    +  CDS            CmR: chloramphenicol acetyltransferase; cat; confers resistance to chloramphenicol
   1664..1822    +  CDS            ccdA (fragment): CCDA_ECO57 - Also known as H, letA. Experimental evidence at protein level: Swiss-Prot protein existence level 1. Antitoxin component of a type II toxin-antitoxin (TA) system which inhibits the post-segregational killing (PSK) of plasmid-free cells, also referred to as a plasmid addiction system. Binds to and blocks the activity of CcdB; will also remove bound CcdB protein from the CcdB-GyrA complex by forming a CcdA-CcdB complex, a process termed rejuvenation. Functions as a transcriptional corepressor for the ccdAB operon, repression also requires CcdB (By similarity). From Escherichia coli
   1827..2129    +  CDS            ccdB: CCDB_ECOLI - Also known as G, letB, letD. Experimental evidence at protein level: Swiss-Prot protein existence level 1. Toxic component of a type II toxin-antitoxin (TA) system, functioning in plasmid maintainence. Responsible for the post- segregational killing (PSK) of plasmid-free cells, also referred to as a plasmid addiction system. Half-life of over 2 hours. Cell killing by CcdB is accompanied by filamentation, defects in chromosome and plasmid segregation, defects in cell division, formation of anucleate cells, decreased DNA synthesis and plasmid loss. Interferes with the activity of DN
   2173..2297    -  protein_bind   attR2: mutant version of attR; recombination site for the Gateway® LR reaction LR Clonase™
   2317..3033    +  CDS            ECFP: ECFP is a basic (constitutively fluorescent) cyan fluorescent protein published in 1996, derived from Aequorea victoria. It has low acid sensitivity.
   3037..3766    +  terminator     trpC terminator: trpC; transcription terminator from the Aspergillus nidulans trpC gene (Punt et al., 1987)
   3793..3947    +  CDS            lacZα (fragment): LacZα fragment of β-galactosidase; lacZ fragment
   4013..4037    +  misc_feature   RB T-DNA repeat: right border repeat from nopaline C58 T-DNA
   4377..4778    +  CDS            Y4CG_SINFN (fragment): Protein inferred from homology: Swiss-Prot protein existence level 3. From Sinorhizobium fredii (strain NBRC 101917 / NGR234).
   5338..5967    +  CDS            pVS1 StaA: stability protein from the Pseudomonas plasmid pVS1 (Heeb et al., 2000)
   6396..7469    +  CDS            pVS1 RepA: replication protein from the Pseudomonas plasmid pVS1 (Heeb et al., 2000)
   7535..7729    +  rep_origin     pVS1 oriV: origin of replication for the Pseudomonas plasmid pVS1 (Heeb et al., 2000)
   7932..7971    +  CDS            rop (fragment): Rop protein, which maintains plasmids at low copy number; rop
   8073..8213    +  misc_feature   bom: basis of mobility region from pBR322
   8399..8987    -  rep_origin     ori: high-copy-number ColE1/pMB1/pBR322/pUC origin of replication
   9074..9868    -  CDS            KanR: aminoglycoside phosphotransferase; aphA-3; confers resistance to kanamycin
   9920..9991    -  CDS            yghO (fragment) (sequence partly withheld): YGHO_ECOLI - Experimental evidence at transcript level: Swiss-Prot protein existence level 2. From Escherichia coli (strain K12).
   9990..10967   +  CDS            insH10 (sequence withheld): INH10_ECOLI - Protein inferred from homology: Swiss-Prot protein existence level 3. Involved in the transposition of the insertion sequence IS5. From Escherichia coli (strain K12).
  11492..11516   +  misc_feature   LB T-DNA repeat: left border repeat from nopaline C58 T-DNA
  11594..11768   -  polyA_signal   CaMV poly(A) signal: cauliflower mosaic virus polyadenylation signal
  11799..12824   -  CDS            HygR: hygromycin B phosphotransferase confers resistance to hygromycin
  12829..261     -  promoter       trpC promoter (across the origin): promoter for Aspergillus nidulans trpC
>Addgene plasmid #61647 | pFPL-Ch | addgene full sequence | sequence record 204994 | Addgene NGS Result
GCTTGACAAACGCACCAAGTTATCGTGCACCAAGCAGCAGATGATAATAATGTCCTCGTTCCTGTCTGCT
AATAAGAGTCACACTTCGAGCGCCGCCGCTACTGCTACAAGTGGGGCTGATCTGACCAGTTGCCTAAATG
AACCATCTTGTCAAACGACACAAATTTTGTGCTCACCGCCTGGACGACTAAACCAAAATAGGCATTCATT
GTTGACCTCCACTAGCTCCAGCCAAGCCCAAAAAATGCTCCTTCAATATCAGTTTTGGCAAGCTGCTCTA
GCCAATACGCAAACCGCCTCTCCCCGCGCGTTGGCCGATTCATTAATGCAGCTGGCACGACAGGTTTCCC
GACTGGAAAGCGGGCAGTGAGCGCAACGCAATTAATGTGAGTTAGCTCACTCATTAGGCACCCCAGGCTT
TACACTTTATGCTTCCGGCTCGTATGTTGTGTGGAATTGTGAGCGGATAACAATTTCACACAGGAAACAG
CTATGACATGATTACGAATTCGAGCTCTCCCATATGGTCGACCTGCAGGCGGCCGCGAATTCACTAGTGA
TTTATAAGCTTACGAACGATAGACATCTGGATCACAAGTTTGTACAAAAAAGCTGAACGAGAAACGTAAA
ATGATATAAATATCAATATATTAAATTAGATTTTGCATAAAAACAGACTACATAATACTGTAAAACACAA
CATATCCAGTCACTATGGCGGCCGCATTAGGCACCCCAGGTTTTACACTTTATGCTTCCGGCTCGTATAA
TGTGTGGATTTTGAGTTAGGATCCGTCGAGATTTTCAGGAGCTAAGGAAGTTAAAATGGAGAAAAAAATC
ACTGGATATACCACCGTTGATATATCCCAATGGCATCGTAAAGAACATTTTGAGGCATTTCAGTCAGTTG
CTCAATGTACCTATAACCAGACCGTTCAGCTGGATATTACGGCCTTTTTAAAGACCGTAAAGAAAAATAA
GCACAAGTTTTATCCGGCCTTTATTCACATTCTTGCCCGCCTGATGAATGCTCATCCGGAATTCCGTATG
GCAATGAAAGACGGTGAGCTGGTGATATGGGATAGTGTTCACCCTTGTTACACCGTTTTCCATGAGCAAA
CTGAAACGTTTTCATCGCTCTGGAGTGAATACCACGACGATTTCCGGCAGTTTCTACACATATATTCGCA
AGATGTGGCGTGTTACGGTGAAAACCTGGCCTATTTCCCTAAAGGGTTTATTGAGAATATGTTTTTCGTC
TCAGCCAATCCCTGGGTGAGTTTCACCAGTTTTGATTTAAACGTGGCCAATATGGACAACTTCTTCGCCC
CCGTTTTCACCATGGGCAAATATTATACGCAAGGCGACAAGGTGCTGATGCCGCTGGCGATTCAGGTTCA
TCATGCCGTTTGTGATGGCTTCCATGTCGGCAGAATGCTTAATGAATTACAACAGTACTGCGATGAGTGG
CAGGGCGGGGCGTAAACGCGTGGATCCGGCTTACTAAAAGTCAGATAACAGTATGCGTATTTGCGCGCTG
ATTTTTGCGGTATAAGAATATATACTGATATGTATACCCGAAGTATGTCAAAAAGAGGTATGCTATGAAG
CAGCGTATTACAGTGACAGTTGACAGCGACAGCTATCAGTTGCTCAAGGCATATATGATGTCAATATCTC
CGGTCTGGTAAGCACAACCATGCAGAATGAAGCCCGTCGTCTGCGTGCCGAACGCTGGAAAGCGGAAAAT
CAGGAAGGGATGGCTGAGGTCGCCCGGTTTATTGAAATGAACGGCTCTTTTGCTGACGAGAACAGGGGCT
GGTGAAATGCAGTTTAAGGTTTACACCTATAAAAGAGAGAGCCGTTATCGTCTGTTTGTGGATGTACAGA
GTGATATTATTGACACGCCCGGGCGACGGATGGTGATCCCCCTGGCCAGTGCACGTCTGCTGTCAGATAA
AGTCTCCCGTGAACTTTACCCGGTGGTGCATATCGGGGATGAAAGCTGGCGCATGATGACCACCGATATG
GCCAGTGTGCCGGTCTCCGTTATCGGGGAAGAAGTGGCTGATCTCAGCCACCGCGAAAATGACATCAAAA
ACGCCATTAACCTGATGTTCTGGGGAATATAAATGTCAGGCTCCCTTATACACAGCCAGTCTGCAGGTCG
ACCATAGTGACTGGATATGTTGTGTTTTACAGTATTATGTAGTCTGTTTTTTATGCAAAATCTAATTTAA
TATATTGATATTTATATCATTTTACGTTTCTCGTTCAGCTTTCTTGTACAAAGTGGTGATAGGGCCCGGG
ATCCTGATGGTGAGCAAGGGCGAGGAGCTGTTCACCGGGGTGGTGCCCATCCTGGTCGAGCTGGACGGCG
ACGTAAACGGCCACAAGTTCAGCGTGTCCGGCGAGGGCGAGGGCGATGCCACCTACGGCAAGCTGACCCT
GAAGTTCATCTGCACCACCGGCAAGCTGCCCGTGCCCTGGCCCACCCTCGTGACCACCCTGACCTGGGGC
GTGCAGTGCTTCAGCCGCTACCCCGACCACATGAAGCAGCACGACTTCTTCAAGTCCGCCATGCCCGAAG
GCTACGTCCAGGAGCGCACCATCTTCTTCAAGGACGACGGCAACTACAAGACCCGCGCCGAGGTGAAGTT
CGAGGGCGACACCCTGGTGAACCGCATCGAGCTGAAGGGCATCGACTTCAAGGAGGACGGCAACATCCTG
GGGCACAAGCTGGAGTACAACTACATCAGCCACAACGTCTATATCACCGCCGACAAGCAGAAGAACGGCA
TCAAGGCCAACTTCAAGATCCGCCACAACATCGAGGACGGCAGCGTGCAGCTCGCCGACCACTACCAGCA
GAACACCCCCATCGGCGACGGCCCCGTGCTGCTGCCCGACAACCACTACCTGAGCACCCAGTCCGCCCTG
AGCAAAGACCCCAACGAGAAGCGCGATCACATGGTCCTGCTGGAGTTCGTGACCGCCGCCGGGATCACTC
TCGGCATGGACGAGCTGTACAAGTGAGATCCACTTAACGTTACTGAAATCATCAAACAGCTTGACGAATC
TGGATATAAGATCGTTGGTGTCGATGTCAGCTCCGGAGTTGAGACAAATGGTGTTCAGGATCTCGATAAG
ATACGTTCATTTGTCCAAGCAGCAAAGAGTGCCTTCTAGTGATTTAATAGCTCCATGTCAACAAGAATAA
AACGCGTTTCGGGTTTACCTCTTCCAGATACAGCTCATCTGCAATGCATTAATGCATTGGACCTCGCAAC
CCTAGTACGCCCTTCAGGCTCCGGCGAAGCAGAAGAATAGCTTAGCAGAGTCTATTTTCATTTTCGGGAG
ACGAGATCAAGCAGATCAACGGTCGTCAAGAGACCTACGAGACTGAGGAATCCGCTCTTGGCTCCACGCG
ACTATATATTTGTCTCTAATTGTACTTTGACATGCTCCTCTTCTTTACTCTGATAGCTTGACTATGAAAA
TTCCGTCACCAGCCCCTGGGTTCGCAAAGATAATTGCACTGTTTCTTCCTTGAACTCTCAAGCCTACAGG
ACACACATTCATCGTAGGTATAAACCTCGAAAATCATTCCTACTAAGATGGGTATACAATAGTAACCATG
CATGGTTGCCTAGTGAATGCTCCGTAACACCCAATACGCCGGCCGAAACTTTTTTACAACTCTCCTATGA
GTCGTTTACCCAGAATGCACAGGTACACTTGTTTAGAGGTAATCCTTCTTTCTAGAGTCGACCTGCAGGC
ATGCAAGCTTGGCACTGGCCGTCGTTTTACAACGTCGTGACTGGGAAAACCCTGGCGTTACCCAACTTAA
TCGCCTTGCAGCACATCCCCCTTTCGCCAGCTGGCGTAATAGCGAAGAGGCCCGCACCGATCGCCCTTCC
CAACAGTTGCGCAGCCTGAATGGCGAATGCTAGAGCAGCTTGAGCTTGGATCAGATTGTCGTTTCCCGCC
TTCAGTTTAAACTATCAGTGTTTGACAGGATATATTGGCGGGTAAACCTAAGAGAAAAGAGCGTTTATTA
GAATAATCGGATATTTAAAAGGGCGTGAAAAGGTTTATCCGTTCGTCCATTTGTATGTGCATGCCAACCA
CAGGGTTCCCCTCGGGATCAAAGTACTTTGATCCAACCCCTCCGCTGCTATAGTGCAGTCGGCTTCTGAC
GTTCAGTGCAGCCGTCTTCTGAAAACGACATGTCGCACAAGTCCTAAGTTACGCGACAGGCTGCCGCCCT
GCCCTTTTCCTGGCGTTTTCTTGTCGCGTGTTTTAGTCGCATAAAGTAGAATACTTGCGACTAGAACCGG
AGACATTACGCCATGAACAAGAGCGCCGCCGCTGGCCTGCTGGGCTATGCCCGCGTCAGCACCGACGACC
AGGACTTGACCAACCAACGGGCCGAACTGCACGCGGCCGGCTGCACCAAGCTGTTTTCCGAGAAGATCAC
CGGCACCAGGCGCGACCGCCCGGAGCTGGCCAGGATGCTTGACCACCTACGCCCTGGCGACGTTGTGACA
GTGACCAGGCTAGACCGCCTGGCCCGCAGCACCCGCGACCTACTGGACATTGCCGAGCGCATCCAGGAGG
CCGGCGCGGGCCTGCGTAGCCTGGCAGAGCCGTGGGCCGACACCACCACGCCGGCCGGCCGCATGGTGTT
GACCGTGTTCGCCGGCATTGCCGAGTTCGAGCGTTCCCTAATCATCGACCGCACCCGGAGCGGGCGCGAG
GCCGCCAAGGCCCGAGGCGTGAAGTTTGGCCCCCGCCCTACCCTCACCCCGGCACAGATCGCGCACGCCC
GCGAGCTGATCGACCAGGAAGGCCGCACCGTGAAAGAGGCGGCTGCACTGCTTGGCGTGCATCGCTCGAC
CCTGTACCGCGCACTTGAGCGCAGCGAGGAAGTGACGCCCACCGAGGCCAGGCGGCGCGGTGCCTTCCGT
GAGGACGCATTGACCGAGGCCGACGCCCTGGCGGCCGCCGAGAATGAACGCCAAGAGGAACAAGCATGAA
ACCGCACCAGGACGGCCAGGACGAACCGTTTTTCATTACCGAAGAGATCGAGGCGGAGATGATCGCGGCC
GGGTACGTGTTCGAGCCGCCCGCGCACGTCTCAACCGTGCGGCTGCATGAAATCCTGGCCGGTTTGTCTG
ATGCCAAGCTGGCGGCCTGGCCGGCCAGCTTGGCCGCTGAAGAAACCGAGCGCCGCCGTCTAAAAAGGTG
ATGTGTATTTGAGTAAAACAGCTTGCGTCATGCGGTCGCTGCGTATATGATGCGATGAGTAAATAAACAA
ATACGCAAGGGGAACGCATGAAGGTTATCGCTGTACTTAACCAGAAAGGCGGGTCAGGCAAGACGACCAT
CGCAACCCATCTAGCCCGCGCCCTGCAACTCGCCGGGGCCGATGTTCTGTTAGTCGATTCCGATCCCCAG
GGCAGTGCCCGCGATTGGGCGGCCGTGCGGGAAGATCAACCGCTAACCGTTGTCGGCATCGACCGCCCGA
CGATTGACCGCGACGTGAAGGCCATCGGCCGGCGCGACTTCGTAGTGATCGACGGAGCGCCCCAGGCGGC
GGACTTGGCTGTGTCCGCGATCAAGGCAGCCGACTTCGTGCTGATTCCGGTGCAGCCAAGCCCTTACGAC
ATATGGGCCACCGCCGACCTGGTGGAGCTGGTTAAGCAGCGCATTGAGGTCACGGATGGAAGGCTACAAG
CGGCCTTTGTCGTGTCGCGGGCGATCAAAGGCACGCGCATCGGCGGTGAGGTTGCCGAGGCGCTGGCCGG
GTACGAGCTGCCCATTCTTGAGTCCCGTATCACGCAGCGCGTGAGCTACCCAGGCACTGCCGCCGCCGGC
ACAACCGTTCTTGAATCAGAACCCGAGGGCGACGCTGCCCGCGAGGTCCAGGCGCTGGCCGCTGAAATTA
AATCAAAACTCATTTGAGTTAATGAGGTAAAGAGAAAATGAGCAAAAGCACAAACACGCTAAGTGCCGGC
CGTCCGAGCGCACGCAGCAGCAAGGCTGCAACGTTGGCCAGCCTGGCAGACACGCCAGCCATGAAGCGGG
TCAACTTTCAGTTGCCGGCGGAGGATCACACCAAGCTGAAGATGTACGCGGTACGCCAAGGCAAGACCAT
TACCGAGCTGCTATCTGAATACATCGCGCAGCTACCAGAGTAAATGAGCAAATGAATAAATGAGTAGATG
AATTTTAGCGGCTAAAGGAGGCGGCATGGAAAATCAAGAACAACCAGGCACCGACGCCGTGGAATGCCCC
ATGTGTGGAGGAACGGGCGGTTGGCCAGGCGTAAGCGGCTGGGTTGCCTGCCGGCCCTGCAATGGCACTG
GAACCCCCAAGCCCGAGGAATCGGCGTGAGCGGTCGCAAACCATCCGGCCCGGTACAAATCGGCGCGGCG
CTGGGTGATGACCTGGTGGAGAAGTTGAAGGCCGCGCAGGCCGCCCAGCGGCAACGCATCGAGGCAGAAG
CACGCCCCGGTGAATCGTGGCAAGCGGCCGCTGATCGAATCCGCAAAGAATCCCGGCAACCGCCGGCAGC
CGGTGCGCCGTCGATTAGGAAGCCGCCCAAGGGCGACGAGCAACCAGATTTTTTCGTTCCGATGCTCTAT
GACGTGGGCACCCGCGATAGTCGCAGCATCATGGACGTGGCCGTTTTCCGTCTGTCGAAGCGTGACCGAC
GAGCTGGCGAGGTGATCCGCTACGAGCTTCCAGACGGGCACGTAGAGGTTTCCGCAGGGCCGGCCGGCAT
GGCCAGTGTGTGGGATTACGACCTGGTACTGATGGCGGTTTCCCATCTAACCGAATCCATGAACCGATAC
CGGGAAGGGAAGGGAGACAAGCCCGGCCGCGTGTTCCGTCCACACGTTGCGGACGTACTCAAGTTCTGCC
GGCGAGCCGATGGCGGAAAGCAGAAAGACGACCTGGTAGAAACCTGCATTCGGTTAAACACCACGCACGT
TGCCATGCAGCGTACGAAGAAGGCCAAGAACGGCCGCCTGGTGACGGTATCCGAGGGTGAAGCCTTGATT
AGCCGCTACAAGATCGTAAAGAGCGAAACCGGGCGGCCGGAGTACATCGAGATCGAGCTAGCTGATTGGA
TGTACCGCGAGATCACAGAAGGCAAGAACCCGGACGTGCTGACGGTTCACCCCGATTACTTTTTGATCGA
TCCCGGCATCGGCCGTTTTCTCTACCGCCTGGCACGCCGCGCCGCAGGCAAGGCAGAAGCCAGATGGTTG
TTCAAGACGATCTACGAACGCAGTGGCAGCGCCGGAGAGTTCAAGAAGTTCTGTTTCACCGTGCGCAAGC
TGATCGGGTCAAATGACCTGCCGGAGTACGATTTGAAGGAGGAGGCGGGGCAGGCTGGCCCGATCCTAGT
CATGCGCTACCGCAACCTGATCGAGGGCGAAGCATCCGCCGGTTCCTAATGTACGGAGCAGATGCTAGGG
CAAATTGCCCTAGCAGGGGAAAAAGGTCGAAAAGGTCTCTTTCCTGTGGATAGCACGTACATTGGGAACC
CAAAGCCGTACATTGGGAACCGGAACCCGTACATTGGGAACCCAAAGCCGTACATTGGGAACCGGTCACA
CATGTAAGTGACTGATATAAAAGAGAAAAAAGGCGATTTTTCCGCCTAAAACTCTTTAAAACTTATTAAA
ACTCTTAAAACCCGCCTGGCCTGTGCATAACTGTCTGGCCAGCGCACAGCCGAAGAGCTGCAAAAAGCGC
CTACCCTTCGGTCGCTGCGCTCCCTACGCCCCGCCGCTTCGCGTCGGCCTATCGCGGCCGCTGGCCGCTC
AAAAATGGCTGGCCTACGGCCAGGCAATCTACCAGGGCGCGGACAAGCCGCGCCGTCGCCACTCGACCGC
CGGCGCCCACATCAAGGCACCCTGCCTCGCGCGTTTCGGTGATGACGGTGAAAACCTCTGACACATGCAG
CTCCCGGAGACGGTCACAGCTTGTCTGTAAGCGGATGCCGGGAGCAGACAAGCCCGTCAGGGCGCGTCAG
CGGGTGTTGGCGGGTGTCGGGGCGCAGCCATGACCCAGTCACGTAGCGATAGCGGAGTGTATACTGGCTT
AACTATGCGGCATCAGAGCAGATTGTACTGAGAGTGCACCATATGCGGTGTGAAATACCGCACAGATGCG
TAAGGAGAAAATACCGCATCAGGCGCTCTTCCGCTTCCTCGCTCACTGACTCGCTGCGCTCGGTCGTTCG
GCTGCGGCGAGCGGTATCAGCTCACTCAAAGGCGGTAATACGGTTATCCACAGAATCAGGGGATAACGCA
GGAAAGAACATGTGAGCAAAAGGCCAGCAAAAGGCCAGGAACCGTAAAAAGGCCGCGTTGCTGGCGTTTT
TCCATAGGCTCCGCCCCCCTGACGAGCATCACAAAAATCGACGCTCAAGTCAGAGGTGGCGAAACCCGAC
AGGACTATAAAGATACCAGGCGTTTCCCCCTGGAAGCTCCCTCGTGCGCTCTCCTGTTCCGACCCTGCCG
CTTACCGGATACCTGTCCGCCTTTCTCCCTTCGGGAAGCGTGGCGCTTTCTCATAGCTCACGCTGTAGGT
ATCTCAGTTCGGTGTAGGTCGTTCGCTCCAAGCTGGGCTGTGTGCACGAACCCCCCGTTCAGCCCGACCG
CTGCGCCTTATCCGGTAACTATCGTCTTGAGTCCAACCCGGTAAGACACGACTTATCGCCACTGGCAGCA
GCCACTGGTAACAGGATTAGCAGAGCGAGGTATGTAGGCGGTGCTACAGAGTTCTTGAAGTGGTGGCCTA
ACTACGGCTACACTAGAAGGACAGTATTTGGTATCTGCGCTCTGCTGAAGCCAGTTACCTTCGGAAAAAG
AGTTGGTAGCTCTTGATCCGGCAAACAAACCACCGCTGGTAGCGGTGGTTTTTTTGTTTGCAAGCAGCAG
ATTACGCGCAGAAAAAAAGGATCTCAAGAAGATCCTTTGATCTTTTCTACGGGGTCTGACGCTCAGTGGA
ACGAAAACTCACGTTAAGGGATTTTGGTCATGCATTCTAGGTACTAAAACAATTCATCCAGTAAAATATA
ATATTTTATTTTCTCCCAATCAGGCTTGATCCCCAGTAAGTCAAAAAATAGCTCGACATACTGTTCTTCC
CCGATATCCTCCCTGATCGACCGGACGCAGAAGGCAATGTCATACCACTTGTCCGCCCTGCCGCTTCTCC
CAAGATCAATAAAGCCACTTACTTTGCCATCTTTCACAAAGATGTTGCTGTCTCCCAGGTCGCCGTGGGA
AAAGACAAGTTCCTCTTCGGGCTTTTCCGTCTTTAAAAAATCATACAGCTCGCGCGGATCTTTAAATGGA
GTGTCTTCTTCCCAGTTTTCGCAATCCACATCGGCCAGATCGTTATTCAGTAAGTAATCCAATTCGGCTA
AGCGGCTGTCTAAGCTATTCGTATAGGGACAATCCGATATGTCGATGGAGTGAAAGAGCCTGATGCACTC
CGCATACAGCTCGATAATCTTTTCAGGGCTTTGTTCATCTTCATACTCTTCCGAGCAAAGGACGCCATCG
GCCTCACTCATGAGCAGATTGCTCCAGCCATCATGCCGTTCAAAGTGCAGGACCTTTGGAACAGGCAGCT
TTCCTTCCAGCCATAGCATCATGTCCTTTTCCCGTTCCACATCATAGGTGGTCCCTTTATACCGGCTGTC
CGTCATTTTTAAATATAGGTTTTCATTTTCTCCCACCAGCTTATATACCTTAGCAGGAGACATTCCTTCC
GTATCTTTTACGCAGCGGTATTTTTCGATCAGTTTTTTCAATTCCGGTGATATTCTCATTTTAGCCATTT
ATTATTTCCTTCCTCTTTTCTACAGTATTTAAAGATACCCCAAGAAGCTAAGGAAGGTGCGAACAAGTCC
CTGATATGAGATCATGTTTGTCATCTGGAGCCATAGAACAGGGTTCATC
[978 nt withheld, positions 9990-10967]
TAAAAACTGGGGATAACGCCTTAAATGGCGAAGAAACGGTCTAAATAGGCTGATTCAAGGCATTTACGGG
AGAAAAAATCGGCTCAAACATGAAGAAATGAAATGACTGAGTCAGCCGAGAAGAATTTCCCCGCTTATTC
GCACCTTCCCTAATTATAACAAGACGAACTCCAATTCACTGTTCCTTGCATTCTAAAACCTTAAATACCA
GAAAACAGCTTTTTCAAAGTTGTTTTCAAAGTTGGCGTATAACATAGTATCGACGGAGCCGATTTTGAAA
CCGCGGTGATCACAGGCAGCAACGCTCTGTCATCGTTACAATCAACATGCTACCCTCCGCGAGATCATCC
GTGTTTCAAACCCGGCAGCTTAGTTGCCGTTCTTCCGAATAGCATCGGTAACATGAGCAAAGTCTGCCGC
CTTACAACGGCTCTCCCGCTGACGCCGTCCCGGACTGATGGGCTGCCTGTATCGAGTGGTGATTTTGTGC
CGAGCTGCCGGTCGGGGAGCTGTTGGCTGGCTGGTGGCAGGATATATTGTGGTGTAAACAAATTGACGCT
TAGACAACTTAATAACACATTGCGGACGTTTTTAATGTACTGAATTAACGCCGAATTAATTCGGGGGATC
TGGATTTTAGTACTGGATTTTGGTTTTAGGAATTAGAAATTTTATTGATAGAAGTATTTTACAAATACAA
ATACATACTAAGGGTTTCTTATATGCTCAACACATGAGCGAAACCCTATAGGAACCCTAATTCCCTTATC
TGGGAACTACTCACACATTATTATGGAGAAACTCGAAACTGGTTCCCGGTCGGCATCTACTCTATTCCTT
TGCCCTCGGACGAGTGCTGGGGCGTCGGTTTCCACTATCGGCGAGTACTTCTACACAGCCATCGGTCCAG
ACGGCCGCGCTTCTGCGGGCGATTTGTGTACGCCCGACAGTCCCGGCTCCGGATCGGACGATTGCGTCGC
ATCGACCCTGCGCCCAAGCTGCATCATCGAAATTGCCGTCAACCAAGCTCTGATAGAGTTGGTCAAGACC
AATGCGGAGCATATACGCCCGGAGGCGCGGCGATCCTGCAAGCTCCGGATGCCTCCGCTCGAAGTAGCGC
GTCTGCTGCTCCATACAAGCCAACCACGGCCTCCAGAAGAGGATGTTGGCGACCTCGTATTGGGAATCCC
CGAACATCGCCTCGCTCCAGTCAATGACCGCTGTTATGCGGCCATTGTCCGTCAGGACATTGTTGGAGCC
GAAATCCGCATGCACGAGGTGCCGGACTTCGGGGCAGTCCTCGGCCCAAAGCATCAGCTCATCGAGAGCC
TGCGCGACGGACGCACTGACGGTGTCGTCCATCACAGTTTGCCAGTGATACACATGGGGATCAGCAATCG
CGCATATGAAATCACGCCATGTAGTGTATTGACCGATTCCTTGCGGTCCGAATGGGCCGAACCCGCTCGT
CTGGCTAAGATCGGCCGCAGCGATCGCATCCATGGCCTCCGCGACCGGCTGGAGAACAGCGGGCAGTTCG
GTTTCAGGCAGGTCTTGCAACGTGACACCCTGTGCACGGCGGGAGATGCAATAGGTCAGGCTCTCGCTGA
ACTCCCCAATGTCAAGCACTTCCGGAATCGGGAGCGCGGCCGATGCAAAGTGCCGATAAACATAACGATC
TTTGTAGAAACCATCGGCGCAGCTATTTACCCGCAGGACATATCCACGCCCTCCTACATCGAAGCTGAAA
GCACGAGATTCTTCGCCCTCCGAGAGCTGCATCAGGTCGGAGACGCTGTCGAACTTTTCGATCAGAAACT
TCTCGACAGACGTCGCGGTGAGTTCAGGCTTTTTCATTTGGATGCTTGGGTAGAATAGGTAAGTCAGATT
GAATCTGAAATAAAGGGAGGAAGGGCGAACTTAAGAAGGTATGACCGGGTCGTCCACTTACCTT
