>Addgene plasmid #61647 | pFPL-Ch | addgene partial sequence | sequence record 104044 | CAT-R 5'-GCAACTGACTGAAATGCCTC-3'
CGGTGGTATATCCAGTGATTTTTTTCTCCATTTTAACTTCCTTAGCTCCTGAAAATCTCGACGGATCCTA
ACTCAAAATCCACACATTATACGAGCCGGAAGCATAAAGTGTAAAACCTGGGGTGCCTAATGCGGCCGCC
ATAGTGACTGGATATGTTGTGTTTTACAGTATTATGTAGTCTGTTTTTATGCAAAATCTAATTTAATATA
TTGATATTTATATCATTTTACGTTTCTCGTTCAGCTTTTTTGTACAAACTTGTGATCCAGATGTCTATCG
TTCGTAAGCTTATAAATCACTAGTGAATTCGCGGCCGCCTGCAGGTCGACCATATGGGAGAGCTCGAATT
CGTAATCATGTCATAGCTGTTTCCTGTGTGAAATTGTTATCCGCTCACAATTCCACACAACATACGAGCC
GGAAGCATAAAGTGTAAAGCCTGGGGTGCCTAATGAGTGAGCTAACTCACATTAATTGCGTTGCGCTCAC
TGCCCGCTTTCCAGTCGGGAAACCTGTCGTGCCAGCTGCATTAATGAATCGGCCAACGCGCGGGGAGAGG
CGGTTTGCGTATTGGCTAGAGCAGCTTGCCAAAACTGATATTGAAGGAGCATTTTTTGGGCTTGGCTGGA
GCTA
