>Addgene plasmid #61647 | pFPL-Ch | addgene partial sequence | sequence record 104312 | ccdB-Fwd 5'-GCATGATGACCACCGATATG-3'
TGGCTGATCTCAGCCACCGCGAAAATGACATCAAAAACGCCATTAACCTGATGTTCTGGGGAATATAAAT
GTCAGGCTCCCTTATACACAGCCAGTCTGCAGGTCGACCATAGTGACTGGATATGTTGTGTTTTACAGTA
TTATGTAGTCTGTTTTTTATGCAAAATCTAATTTAATATATTGATATTTATATCATTTTACGTTTCTCGT
TCAGCTTTCTTGTACAAAGTGGTGATAGGGCCCGGGATCCTGATGGTGAGCAAGGGCGAGGAGCTGTTCA
CCGGGGTGGTGCCCATCCTGGTCGAGCTGGACGGCGACGTAAACGGCCACAAGTTCAGCGTGTCCGGCGA
GGGCGAGGGCGATGCCACCTACGGCAAGCTGACCCTGAAGTTCATCTGCACCACCGGCAAGCTGCCCGTG
CCCTGGCCCACCCTCGTGACCACCCTGACCTGGGGCGTGCAGTGCTTCAGCCGCTACCCCGACCACATGA
AGCAGCACGACTTCTTCAAGTCCGCCATGCCCGAAGGCTACGTCCAGGAGCGCACCATCTTCTTCAAGGA
CGACGGCAACTACAAGACCCGCGCCGAGGTGAAGTTCGAGGGCGACACCCTGGTGAACCGCATCGAGCTG
AAGGGCATCGACTTCAAGGAGGACGGCAACATCCTGGGGCACAAGCTGGAGTACAACTACATCAGCCACA
ACGTCTATATCACCGCCGACAAGCAGAAGAACGGCATCAAGGCCAACTTCAAGATCCGCCACAACATCGA
GGACGGCAGCGTGCAGCTCGCCGACCACTACCAGCAGAACACCC
