>Addgene plasmid #61647 | pFPL-Ch | addgene partial sequence | sequence record 116572 | LB-F1 5'-gtggtgtaaacaaattgacgc-3'
TGTACTGAATTAACGCCGAATTAATTCGGGGGATCTGGATTTTAGTACTGGATTTTGGTTTTAGGAATTA
GAAATTTTATTGATAGAAGTATTTTACAAATACAAATACATACTAAGGGTTTCTTATATGCTCAACACAT
GAGCGAAACCCTATAGGAACCCTAATTCCCTTATCTGGGAACTACTCACACATTATTATGGAGAAACTCG
AAACTGGTTCCCGGTCGGCATCTACTCTATTCCTTTGCCCTCGGACGAGTGCTGGGGCGTCGGTTTCCAC
TATCGGCGAGTACTTCTACACAGCCATCGGTCCAGACGGCCGCGCTTCTGCGGGCGATTTGTGTACGCCC
GACAGTCCCGGCTCCGGATCGGACGATTGCGTCGCATCGACCCTGCGCCCAAGCTGCATCATCGAAATTG
CCGTCAACCAAGCTCTGATAGAGTTGGTCAAGACCAATGCGGAGCATATACGCCCGGAGGCGCGGCGATC
CTGCAAGCTCCGGATGCCTCCGCTCGAAGTAGCGCGTCTGCTGCTCCATACAAGCCAACCACGGCCTCCA
GAAGAGGATGTTGGCGACCTCGTATTGGGAATCCCCGAACATCGCCTCGCTCCAGTCAATGACCGCTGTT
ATGCGGCCATTGTCCGTCAGGACATTGTTGGAGCCGAAATCCGCATGCACGAGGTGCCGGACTTCGGGGC
AGTCCTCGGCC
